>Addgene plasmid #187912 | pSAC212 | addgene full sequence | sequence record 371398 | Addgene NGS Result
ATTCTTTTGATTTATAAGGGATTTTGCCGATTTCGGCCTATTGGTTAAAAAATGAGCTGATTTAACAAAA
ATTTAACGCGAATTTTAACAAAATATTAACGCTTACAATTTCCTGATGCGGTATTTTCTCCTTACGCATC
TGTGCGGTATTTCACACCGCATAGGGTAATAACTGATATAATTAAATTGAAGCTCTAATTTGTGAGTTTA
GTATACATGCATTTACTTATAATACAGTTTTTTAGTTTTGCTGGCCGCATCTTCTCAAATATGCTTCCCA
GCCTGCTTTTCTGTAACGTTCACCCTCTACCTTAGCATCCCTTCCCTTTGCAAATAGTCCTCTTCCAACA
ATAATAATGTCAGATCCTGTAGAGACCACATCATCCACGGTTCTATACTGTTGACCCAATGCGTCTCCCT
TGTCATCTAAACCCACACCGGGTGTCATAATCAACCAATCGTAACCTTCATCTCTTCCACCCATGTCTCT
TTGAGCAATAAAGCCGATAACAAAATCTTTGTCGCTCTTCGCAATGTCAACAGTACCCTTAGTATATTCT
CCAGTAGATAGGGAGCCCTTGCATGACAATTCTGCTAACATCAAAAGGCCTCTAGGTTCCTTTGTTACTT
CTTCTGCCGCCTGCTTCAAACCGCTAACAATACCTGGGCCCACCACACCGTGTGCATTCGTAATGTCTGC
CCATTCTGCTATTCTGTATACACCCGCAGAGTACTGCAATTTGACTGTATTACCAATGTCAGCAAATTTT
CTGTCTTCGAAGAGTAAAAAATTGTACTTGGCGGATAATGCCTTTAGCGGCTTAACTGTGCCCTCCATGG
AAAAATCAGTCAAGATATCCACATGTGTTTTTAGTAAACAAATTTTGGGACCTAATGCTTCAACTAACTC
CAGTAATTCCTTGGTGGTACGAACATCCAATGAAGCACACAAGTTTGTTTGCTTTTCGTGCATGATATTA
AATAGCTTGGCAGCAACAGGACTAGGATGAGTAGCAGCACGTTCCTTATATGTAGCTTTCGACATGATTT
ATCTTCGTTTCCTGCAGGTTTTTGTTCTGTGCAGTTGGGTTAAGAATACTGGGCAATTTCATGTTTCTTC
AACACTACATATGCGTATATATACCAATCTAAGTCTGTGCTCCTTCCTTCGTTCTTCCTTCTGTTCGGAG
ATTACCGAATCAAAAAAATTTCAAGGAAACCGAAATCAAAAAAAAGAATAAAAAAAAAATGATGAATTGA
AAAGGTGGTATGGTGCACTCTCAGTACAATCTGCTCTGATGCCGCATAGTTAAGCCAGCCCCGACACCCG
CCAACACCCGCTGACGCGCCCTGACGGGCTTGTCTGCTCCCGGCATCCGCTTACAGACAAGCTGTGACCG
TCTCCGGGAGCTGCATGTGTCAGAGGTTTTCACCGTCATCACCGAAACGCGCGAGACGAAAGGGCCTCGT
GATACGCCTATTTTTATAGGTTAATGTCATGATAATAATGGTTTCTTAGACGGATCGCTTGCCTGTAACT
TACACGCGCCTCGTATCTTTTAATGATGGAATAATTTGGGAATTTACTCTGTGTTTATTTATTTTTATGT
TTTGTATTTGGATTTTAGAAAGTAAATAAAGAAGGTAGAAGAGTTACGGAATGAAGAAAAAAAAATAAAC
AAAGGTTTAAAAAATTTCAACAAAAAGCGTACTTTACATATATATTTATTAGACAAGAAAAGCAGATTAA
ATAGATATACATTCGATTAACGATAAGTAAAATGTAAAATCACAGGATTTTCGTGTGTGGTCTTCTACAC
AGACAAGATGAAACAATTCGGCATTAATACCTGAGAGCAGGAAGAGCAAGATAAAAGGTAGTATTTGTTG
GCGATCCCCCTAGAGTCTTTTACATCTTCGGAAAACAAAAACTATTTTTTCTTTAATTTCTTTTTTTACT
TTCTATTTTTAATTTATATATTTATATTAAAAAATTTAAATTATAATTATTTTTATAGCACGTGATGAAA
AGGACCCAGGTGGCACTTTTCGGGGAAATGTGCGCGGAACCCCTATTTGTTTATTTTTCTAAATACATTC
AAATATGTATCCGCTCATGAGACAATAACCCTGATAAATGCTTCAATAATATTGAAAAAGGAAGAGTATG
AGTATTCAACATTTCCGTGTCGCCCTTATTCCCTTTTTTGCGGCATTTTGCCTTCCTGTTTTTGCTCACC
CAGAAACGCTGGTGAAAGTAAAAGATGCTGAAGATCAGTTGGGTGCACGAGTGGGTTACATCGAACTGGA
TCTCAACAGCGGTAAGATCCTTGAGAGTTTTCGCCCCGAAGAACGTTTTCCAATGATGAGCACTTTTAAA
GTTCTGCTATGTGGCGCGGTATTATCCCGTATTGACGCCGGGCAAGAGCAACTCGGTCGCCGCATACACT
ATTCTCAGAATGACTTGGTTGAGTACTCACCAGTCACAGAAAAGCATCTTACGGATGGCATGACAGTAAG
AGAATTATGCAGTGCTGCCATAACCATGAGTGATAACACTGCGGCCAACTTACTTCTGACAACGATCGGA
GGACCGAAGGAGCTAACCGCTTTTTTGCACAACATGGGGGATCATGTAACTCGCCTTGATCGTTGGGAAC
CGGAGCTGAATGAAGCCATACCAAACGACGAGCGTGACACCACGATGCCTGTAGCAATGGCAACAACGTT
GCGCAAACTATTAACTGGCGAACTACTTACTCTAGCTTCCCGGCAACAATTAATAGACTGGATGGAGGCG
GATAAAGTTGCAGGACCACTTCTGCGCTCGGCCCTTCCGGCTGGCTGGTTTATTGCTGATAAATCTGGAG
CCGGTGAGCGTGGGTCTCGCGGTATCATTGCAGCACTGGGGCCAGATGGTAAGCCCTCCCGTATCGTAGT
TATCTACACGACGGGGAGTCAGGCAACTATGGATGAACGAAATAGACAGATCGCTGAGATAGGTGCCTCA
CTGATTAAGCATTGGTAACTGTCAGACCAAGTTTACTCATATATACTTTAGATTGATTTAAAACTTCATT
TTTAATTTAAAAGGATCTAGGTGAAGATCCTTTTTGATAATCTCATGACCAAAATCCCTTAACGTGAGTT
TTCGTTCCACTGAGCGTCAGACCCCGTAGAAAAGATCAAAGGATCTTCTTGAGATCCTTTTTTTCTGCGC
GTAATCTGCTGCTTGCAAACAAAAAAACCACCGCTACCAGCGGTGGTTTGTTTGCCGGATCAAGAGCTAC
CAACTCTTTTTCCGAAGGTAACTGGCTTCAGCAGAGCGCAGATACCAAATACTGTTCTTCTAGTGTAGCC
GTAGTTAGGCCACCACTTCAAGAACTCTGTAGCACCGCCTACATACCTCGCTCTGCTAATCCTGTTACCA
GTGGCTGCTGCCAGTGGCGATAAGTCGTGTCTTACCGGGTTGGACTCAAGACGATAGTTACCGGATAAGG
CGCAGCGGTCGGGCTGAACGGGGGGTTCGTGCACACAGCCCAGCTTGGAGCGAACGACCTACACCGAACT
GAGATACCTACAGCGTGAGCTATGAGAAAGCGCCACGCTTCCCGAAGGGAGAAAGGCGGACAGGTATCCG
GTAAGCGGCAGGGTCGGAACAGGAGAGCGCACGAGGGAGCTTCCAGGGGGAAACGCCTGGTATCTTTATA
GTCCTGTCGGGTTTCGCCACCTCTGACTTGAGCGTCGATTTTTGTGATGCTCGTCAGGGGGGCGGAGCCT
ATGGAAAAACGCCAGCAACGCGGCCTTTTTACGGTTCCTGGCCTTTTGCTGGCCTTTTGCTGGCCTTTTG
CTCAAGTAGAGGGGGTAATTTTTCCCCTTTATTTTGTTCATACATTCTTAAATTGCTTTGCCTCTCCTTT
TGGAAAGCTATACTTCGGAGCACTGTTGAGCGAAGGCTCATTAGATATATTTTCTGTCATTTTCCTTAAC
CCAAAAATAAGGGAAAGGGTCCAAAAAGCGCTCGGACAACTGTTGACCGTGATCCGAAGGACTGGCTATA
CAGTGTTCACAAAATAGCCAAGCTGAAAATAATGTGTAGCTATGTTCAGTTAGTTTGGCTAGCAAAGATA
TAAAAGCAGGTCGGAAATATTTATGGGCATTATTATGCAGAGCATCAACATGATAAAAAAAAACAGTTGA
ATATTCCCTCAAAAGAGGTGCTTGTAGATAACCTCCACGATGGTGCACCTTGGGCAACACAAAAGTGGCA
AATCATCTACAATGCGCACCCTTAGCGAGAGGTTTATCATTAAGGTCAACCTCTGGATGTTGTTTCGGCA
TCCTGCATTGAATCTGAGTTACTGTCTGTTTGAACTGCAGCCAAAGATGCGTGCCGTTGCAGTTAGCTAA
CAGGCCATGCTAGCATCGATGCATGCACCTGGCGTTCGGCGATCGCCATAAGAGATCTGCCAATTTTAAA
TTTAAACCCGTTTCTTCTGACGTAAGGGTGCGCAGTTGCAGTTAGCTAACAACCGTTTCAGAGCTATGCT
GGAAACAGCATAGCAAGTTGAAATAAGGCTAGTCCGTTATCAACTTGAAAAAGTGGCACCGAGTCGGTGC
TTTTTGATGGCCGGCATGGTCCCAGCCTCCTCGCTGGCGCCGGCTGGGCAACACCTTCGGGTGGCGAATG
GGACTTATGCGCACCCTTAGCGAGAGGTTTATCATTAAGGTCAACCTCTGGATGTTGTTTCGGCATCCTG
CATTGAATCTGAGTTACTGTCTGTTTTCCTGGCGCGCCACAGGGGAATTGCTTATTAACGAAATTGCCTG
AAGGCCTCACAACTCTGGACATTATACCATTGATGCTTGCGTCACTTCAGGAAACCCGTTTCTTCTGACG
TAAGGGTGCGCAATTAACGAAATTGCCCCAGTTTCAGAGCTATGCTGGAAACAGCATAGCAAGTTGAAAT
AAGGCTAGTCCGTTATCAACTTGAAAAAGTGGCACCGAGTCGGTGCTTTTTGACACTGAGTGAGAAACGT
CCCCGTCGTAGTGTCGGTAATGCGTTGTTTCAACGTAGCCAATTCTCACAAAGAAAGTGGAATATTCATT
CATATCATATTTTTTCTATTAACTGCCTGGTTTCTTTTAAATTTTTTATTGGTTGTCGACTTGAACGGAG
TGACAATATATATATATATATTTAATAATGACATCATTATCTGTAAATCTGATTCTTAATGCTATTCTAG
TTATGTAAGAGTGGTCCTTTCCATAAAAAAAAAAAAAAGAAAAAAGAATTTTAGGAATACAATGCAGCTT
GTAAGTAAAATCTGGAATATTCATATCGCCACAACTTCTTATGCTTATAAAAGCACTAATGCCTGAATTT
ATGTTGAAAATATGTGTCACAAATAAAGAAACTGTGACATCTGACACATTTCCACGTACCCAATTCGCCC
TATAGTGAGTCGTATTACGCGCGCTCACTGGCCGTCGTTTTACAACGTCGTGACTGGGAAAACCCTGGCG
TTACCCAACTTAATCGCCTTGCAGCACATCCCCCTTTCGCCAGCTGGCGTAATAGCGAAGAGGCCCGCAC
CGATCGCCCTTCCCAACAGTTGCGCAGCCTGAATGGCGAATGG
[124 nt withheld, positions 5644-5767]
C
[91 nt withheld, positions 5769-5859]
A
[49 nt withheld, positions 5861-5909]
CCTTTGACGTTGGAGTCCACGTTCTTT
[37 nt withheld, positions 5937-5973]
ACCCTATCTCGGTCT
Features (pLannotate 1.2.2; 17 found; start..end, strand, type, name):
    112..163     -  misc_feature   bom (fragment): basis of mobility region from pBR322
    242..1045    -  CDS            URA3: orotidine-5'-phosphate decarboxylase, required for uracil biosynthesis; S. cerevisiae URA3; yeast auxotrophic marker, counterselectable with 5-fluoroorotic acid (5-FOA)
   1046..1261    -  promoter       URA3 promoter: S. cerevisiae URA3
   1269..1318    -  misc_feature   bom (fragment): basis of mobility region from pBR322
   1420..1455    -  CDS            rop (fragment): Rop protein, which maintains plasmids at low copy number; rop
   1523..2026    -  misc_feature   CEN/ARS: S. cerevisiae CEN6 centromere fused to an autonomously replicating sequence
   2063..2167    +  promoter       AmpR promoter: bla
   2168..3028    +  CDS            AmpR: β-lactamase; bla; confers resistance to ampicillin, carbenicillin, and related antibiotics
   3199..3787    +  rep_origin     ori: high-copy-number ColE1/pMB1/pBR322/pUC origin of replication
   4376..4480    +  CDS            YB59_YEAST (fragment): Protein predicted: Swiss-Prot protein existence level 4. From Saccharomyces cerevisiae (strain ATCC 204508 / S288c) (Baker's yeast).
   4553..4620    +  misc_RNA       tracrRNA (fragment): trans-activating CRISPR RNA for the Streptococcus pyogenes CRISPR/Cas9 system
   4799..4878    +  CDS            ADE2 (fragment): phosphoribosylaminoimidazole carboxylase, required for adenine biosynthesis; S. cerevisiae ADE2; yeast auxotrophic marker
   4949..5016    +  misc_RNA       tracrRNA (fragment): trans-activating CRISPR RNA for the Streptococcus pyogenes CRISPR/Cas9 system
   5184..5203    +  promoter       LEU2 promoter (fragment): S. cerevisiae LEU2
   5459..5477    -  promoter       T7 promoter: promoter for bacteriophage T7 RNA polymerase
   5485..5640    +  CDS            lacZα (fragment): LacZα fragment of β-galactosidase; lacZ fragment
   5644..84      +  rep_origin     f1 ori (across the origin) (sequence partly withheld): f1 bacteriophage origin of replication; arrow indicates direction of (+) strand synthesis
