[The description below was written by a language model from this plasmid's Addgene catalogue record and pLannotate feature annotations shown in this document.]
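Description:
pSAC212 is a yeast CRISPR plasmid built on the pRS416 shuttle backbone, carrying a synthetic "ade2 KO CRISPEY cassette" inserted between SphI and AscI sites that were both preserved. In Saccharomyces cerevisiae it is maintained as a low-copy centromeric episome through a CEN6/ARS element and selected by uracil prototrophy via URA3 under its native promoter, a marker that can also be counterselected with 5-FOA to cure the plasmid. In E. coli it replicates from a ColE1/pUC-type origin with ampicillin resistance (bla). An f1 origin, a T7 promoter and a lacZα fragment remain from the parental backbone, along with small pBR322-derived bom and rop fragments.

Within the insert region, the annotated features include two separate fragments matching the Streptococcus pyogenes Cas9 guide RNA scaffold (annotated as tracrRNA), which suggests two guide RNA units. A short ADE2 coding fragment lies between them, consistent with a homology donor or target sequence directed at the adenine biosynthesis gene. Short matches to a predicted yeast protein (YB59) and to the LEU2 promoter are also detected, but their role is not explained in the record. The "crispey-bar" wording in the stated purpose points to a barcoded version of the CRISPEY editing design. However, no retron element, barcode, guide promoter or Cas9 gene is annotated, so how the cassette is driven and where the nuclease is supplied are not stated. Disruption of ADE2 is a common visual readout in yeast because ade2 mutants accumulate red pigment, so this plasmid plausibly serves as an editing-efficiency control. The associated study concerns gene-by-environment effects of natural genetic variants.
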