Addgene plasmid #187912: pSAC212
Purpose: psac212-crispey-bar-ade2KO
Depositing lab: Hunter Fraser. Depositing organization: Stanford University. Publication: Gene-by-environment interactions are pervasive among natural genetic variants. Chen SA, Kern AF, Ang RML, Xie Y, Fraser HB. Cell Genom. 2023 Feb 28;3(4):100273. doi: 10.1016/j.xgen.2023.100273. eCollection 2023 Apr 12. PubMed 37082145.
Backbone
  Vector backbone: pRS416
  Vector type: Yeast Expression, CRISPR
  Selectable markers: URA3
Growth in bacteria
  Bacterial resistance: Ampicillin, 100 μg/mL
  Growth temperature: 37°C
  Growth strain: DH5alpha
  Copy number: Unknown
Gene/Insert
  Gene/Insert name: ade2 KO CRISPEY cassette
  Species: Synthetic
  Cloning method: Restriction Enzyme; 5′ cloning site SphI (not destroyed); 3′ cloning site AscI (not destroyed)
  Sequencing primers: 5′ GCAGGTCGGAAATATTTATGGG
Terms and licenses: Academic/Nonprofit Terms; Industry Terms: Not Available to Industry
Depositor comments: Please visit https://www.biorxiv.org/content/10.1101/2022.06.05.494888v1 for bioRxiv preprint.
How to cite: pSAC212 was a gift from Hunter Fraser (Addgene plasmid # 187912 ; http://n2t.net/addgene:187912 ; RRID:Addgene_187912)
